Addgene plasmid #182554: piggybac-Syn-mScn8a-3xV5
Purpose: Expresses Nav1.6 tagged with 3xV5
Depositing lab: James Zhe Liu. Depositing organization: HHMI, Janelia Research Campus. Publication: Direct Observation of Compartment-Specific Localization and Dynamics of Voltage-Gated Sodium Channels. Liu H, Wang HG, Pitt GS, Liu ZJ. J Neurosci. 2022 Jun 6;42(28):5482-98. doi: 10.1523/JNEUROSCI.0086-22.2022. PubMed 35672149.
Backbone
  Vector backbone: Piggybac
  Vector type: Mammalian Expression
  Selectable markers: Neomycin (select with G418)
Growth in bacteria
  Bacterial resistance: Ampicillin, 100 μg/mL
  Growth temperature: 30°C
  Growth strain: NEB Stable
  Copy number: Unknown
Gene/Insert
  Gene/Insert name: Scn8a
  Species: M. musculus (mouse)
  Insert size (bp): 6105
  GenBank ID: NM_001077499.2
  Entrez Gene: Scn8a (a.k.a. C630029C19Rik, NaCh6, Nav1.6, dmu, med, mnd-2, mnd2, nmf2, nmf335, nmf58, nur14, seal)
  Promoter: Syn
  Tag / fusion protein: 3xV5 (C terminal on insert)
  Cloning method: Restriction Enzyme; 5′ cloning site MluI (not destroyed); 3′ cloning site NotI (not destroyed)
  Sequencing primers: 5′ CAGCGGAGGAGTCGTGTCGT; 3′ AAGACGGCAATATGGTGGAAAA
Terms and licenses: Academic/Nonprofit Terms; Industry Terms: Not Available to Industry
How to cite: piggybac-Syn-mScn8a-3xV5 was a gift from James Zhe Liu (Addgene plasmid # 182554 ; http://n2t.net/addgene:182554 ; RRID:Addgene_182554)
