[The description below was written by a language model from this plasmid's Addgene catalogue record and pLannotate feature annotations shown in this document.]
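Description:
piggybac-Syn-mScn8a-3xV5 is a mammalian expression plasmid of about 12.9 kb built on a piggyBac transposon backbone, designed to express the mouse voltage-gated sodium channel Nav1.6 (Scn8a) in neurons. In bacteria it is maintained through a high-copy ColE1/pUC-type origin and selected with ampicillin via the β-lactamase gene. An f1 origin and remnants of a lac promoter/operator, lacI and lacZα cloning region are also present. The automated annotation does not call the piggyBac terminal repeats that would normally flank the cargo. It does report two short matches to the lambda phage portal protein on either side of the bacterial backbone, which are probably spurious or stuffer-derived hits rather than functional parts.

The payload is driven by a fragment of the human synapsin I promoter, which confers neuron-specific expression. Downstream lies the Scn8a coding sequence, cloned between MluI and NotI sites. The catalogue records a C-terminal 3xV5 epitope tag, which is not separately annotated but would fit in the interval between the end of the channel CDS and the next element. An EMCV IRES then allows translation of the NeoR/KanR aminoglycoside phosphotransferase from the same transcript, so G418 resistance is linked to channel expression. A short WPRE fragment and an SV40 polyadenylation signal complete the cassette.

With a piggyBac transposase supplied separately, such a cassette can be integrated into the genome for stable expression. The construct serves to express V5-tagged Nav1.6 for detection with anti-V5 reagents, and the associated work concerns the compartment-specific localization and dynamics of sodium channels.
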