Features (pLannotate 1.2.2; 18 found; start..end, strand, type, name):
     25..422     +  promoter       hSyn promoter (fragment): human synapsin I promoter; confers neuron-specific expression (Kügler et al., 2003)
    511..6444    +  CDS            Scn8a: SCN8A_MOUSE - Also known as Nbna1. Experimental evidence at protein level: Swiss-Prot protein existence level 1. Mediates the voltage-dependent sodium ion permeability of excitable membranes. Assuming opened or closed conformations in response to the voltage difference across the membrane, the protein forms a sodium-selective channel through which Na(+) ions may pass in accordance with their electrochemical gradient. In macrophages, isoform 5 may participate in the control of podosome and invadopodia formation. From Mus musculus (Mouse).
   6631..7203    +  misc_feature   IRES: internal ribosome entry site (IRES) of the encephalomyocarditis virus (EMCV)
   7212..8006    +  CDS            NeoR/KanR: aminoglycoside phosphotransferase from Tn5; aph(3')-II (or nptII); confers resistance to neomycin, kanamycin, and G418 (Geneticin®)
   8013..8119    +  misc_feature   WPRE (fragment): woodchuck hepatitis virus posttranscriptional regulatory element
   8128..8249    +  polyA_signal   SV40 poly(A) signal: SV40 polyadenylation signal
   8267..8359    +  ncRNA          G-CSF SLDE: Accession: RF00183 - G-CSF factor stem-loop destabilising element (SLDE)
   9056..9523    +  CDS            B (fragment): PORTL_LAMBD - Experimental evidence at protein level: Swiss-Prot protein existence level 1. Forms the portal vertex of the capsid (PubMed:6228056, PubMed:6232391). This portal plays critical roles in head assembly, genome packaging, neck/tail attachment, and genome ejection (Probable). The portal protein multimerizes as a single ring-shaped homododecamer arranged around a central channel (PubMed:6232391). Binds to the terminase subunits to form the packaging machine (PubMed:7799432). From Escherichia phage lambda (Bacteriophage lambda).
   9559..9581    -  protein_bind   lac operator (fragment): The lac repressor binds to the lac operator to inhibit transcription in E. coli. This inhibition can be relieved by adding lactose or isopropyl-β-D-thiogalactopyranoside (IPTG). lac repressor encoded by lacI
   9585..9615    -  promoter       lac promoter: promoter for the E. coli lac operon
   9630..9651    -  protein_bind   CAP binding site: CAP binding activates transcription in the presence of cAMP. E. coli catabolite activator protein
   9664..9756    -  CDS            lacI (fragment): lac repressor; lacI; The lac repressor binds to the lac operator to inhibit transcription in E. coli. This inhibition can be relieved by adding lactose or isopropyl-β-D-thiogalactopyranoside (IPTG).
   9939..10527   -  rep_origin     ori: high-copy-number ColE1/pMB1/pBR322/pUC origin of replication
  10698..11558   -  CDS            AmpR: β-lactamase; bla; confers resistance to ampicillin, carbenicillin, and related antibiotics
  11559..11663   -  promoter       AmpR promoter: bla
  11716..12144   -  rep_origin     f1 ori (sequence partly withheld): f1 bacteriophage origin of replication; arrow indicates direction of (+) strand synthesis
  12149..12304   -  CDS            lacZα (fragment): LacZα fragment of β-galactosidase; lacZ fragment
  12306..12425   +  CDS            B (fragment): PORTL_LAMBD - Experimental evidence at protein level: Swiss-Prot protein existence level 1. Forms the portal vertex of the capsid (PubMed:6228056, PubMed:6232391). This portal plays critical roles in head assembly, genome packaging, neck/tail attachment, and genome ejection (Probable). The portal protein multimerizes as a single ring-shaped homododecamer arranged around a central channel (PubMed:6232391). Binds to the terminase subunits to form the packaging machine (PubMed:7799432). From Escherichia phage lambda (Bacteriophage lambda).
>Addgene plasmid #182554 | piggybac-Syn-mScn8a-3xV5 | addgene full sequence | sequence record 357920 | Addgene NGS Result
GGCCTCCACGGCCAATTCCATATGTGACGACCGACCCCGACCCACTGGACAAGCACCCAACCCCCATTCC
CCAAATTGCGCATCCCCTATCAGAGAGGGGGAGGGGAAACAGGATGCGGCGAGGCGCGTGCGCACTGCCA
GCTTCAGCACCGCGGACAGTGCCTTCGCCCCCGCCTGGCGGCGCGCGCCACCGCCGCCTCAGCACTGAAG
GCGCGCTGACGTCACTCGCCGGTCCCCCGCAAACTCCCCTTCCCGGCCACCTTGGTCGCGTCCGCGCCGC
CGCCGGCCCAGCCGGACCGCACCACGCGAGGCGCGAGATAGGGGGGCACGGGCGCGACCATCTGCGCTGC
GGCGCCGGCGACTCAGCGCTGCCTCAGTCTGCGGTGGGCAGCGGAGGAGTCGTGTCGTGCCTGAGAGCGC
AGCTGTGCTCCTGGGCACCGCGCAGTCCGCCCCCGCGGCTCCTGGCCAGACCACCCCTAGGACCCCCTGC
CCCAAGTCGCAGCCACGCGTATGGCAGCGCGGCTGCTCGCACCACCAGGCCCCGACAGTTTCAAGCCTTT
CACCCCCGAGTCGCTGGCAAACATCGAGAGGCGCATCGCCGAGAGCAAGCTCAAGAAACCACCCAAGGCG
GATGGCAGCCACCGGGAGGACGATGAAGACAGCAAGCCCAAGCCAAACAGTGACCTGGAGGCGGGGAAGA
GTTTGCCTTTCATCTACGGGGACATCCCGCAAGGCCTGGTTGCGGTTCCCCTGGAGGACTTTGACCCGTA
CTATTTGACGCAGAAAACTTTTGTAGTATTAAACAGAGGGAAAACTCTCTTCAGATTTAGCGCCACTCCT
GCCTTGTACATTCTAAGTCCTTTTAACCTGATAAGAAGAATAGCTATTAAAATTTTGATACATTCAGTCT
TCAGCATGATCATCATGTGCACCATCCTGACCAACTGTGTATTCATGACTTTTAGTAACCCTCCCGAATG
GTCCAAGAATGTGGAGTACACATTCACAGGGATTTACACATTTGAATCACTGGTGAAAATCATCGCCAGA
GGTTTCTGCATAGACGGCTTCACCTTCTTACGAGACCCGTGGAACTGGTTAGACTTCAGTGTCATCATGA
TGGCGTATATAACAGAATTCGTAAACCTAGGCAATGTTTCAGCTCTACGCACTTTCAGGGTACTGAGGGC
TTTGAAAACTATTTCGGTAATCCCAGGCCTGAAGACAATCGTGGGCGCCCTCATCCAGTCTGTGAAGAAG
CTGTCAGACGTGATGATCCTGACGGTGTTCTGCCTGAGTGTCTTCGCCCTGATTGGCCTGCAGCTCTTCA
TGGGGAACCTTCGAAACAAGTGTGTCGTGTGGCCCATAAACTTCAACGAGAGCTATCTGGAGAACGGCAC
CAGAGGCTTCGACTGGGAGGAGTATATCAACAATAAAACAAACTTTTACATGGTCCCTGGCATGCTAGAA
CCCTTGCTCTGCGGGAACAGCTCTGACGCCGGGCAATGCCCAGAGGGGTTCCAGTGCATGAAAGCAGGAA
GAAATCCCAACTACGGCTACACCAGCTTCGACACCTTCAGCTGGGCCTTCCTGGCACTGTTCCGCCTCAT
GACTCAGGACTACTGGGAGAACTTATACCAGCTGACCTTACGAGCGGCTGGGAAAACGTACATGATCTTC
TTTGTCTTGGTGATCTTCGTGGGTTCTTTCTATTTGGTGAACTTGATCCTGGCTGTGGTGGCCATGGCTT
ACGAAGAGCAGAACCAGGCAACACTGGAGGAGGCAGAGCAGAAAGAGGCAGAGTTCAAGGCGATGCTCGA
GCAGCTCAAGAAGCAGCAGGAGGAGGCGCAGGCTGCTGCAATGGCCACTTCGGCGGGCACCGTCTCAGAA
GATGCCATTGAAGAAGAAGGGGAAGATGGGGTAGGCTCTCCGAGGAGCTCATCTGAGCTGTCTAAACTCA
GTTCCAAGAGCGCGAAGGAGCGTCGGAACCGACGGAAGAAGAGGAAGCAGAAGGAGCTCTCTGAAGGGGA
GGAGAAGGGGGACCCCGAGAAGGTGTTTAAGTCAGAGTCGGAAGATGGCATGAGAAGGAAGGCCTTCCGG
CTGCCAGACAATAGGATAGGGAGGAAATTTTCCATCATGAATCAGTCGCTGCTCAGCATCCCAGGCTCGC
CCTTCCTTTCCCGACACAACAGCAAAAGCAGCATCTTCAGCTTTCGGGGTCCTGGACGGTTCCGGGACCC
CGGTTCGGAGAACGAGTTCGCAGACGACGAGCACAGCACAGTGGAGGAAAGTGAGGGCCGGCGCGACTCG
CTCTTCATCCCGATCCGCGCCCGCGAGCGCCGCAGCAGCTACTCTGGATACTCAGGATACAGTCAGTGCA
GCCGCTCGTCGCGCATCTTCCCCAGCCTGCGGCGCAGCGTGAAACGCAACAGCACCGTGGACTGCAATGG
CGTGGTGTCGCTCATCGGGCCTGGCTCGCACATCGGGCGGCTCCTGCCTGAGGCAACAACTGAGGTGGAG
ATTAAGAAGAAAGGCCCTGGATCGCTCTTAGTCTCCATGGAACAACTCGCCTCCTACGGACGGAAGGACA
GAATCAACAGTATAATGAGCGTTGTCACAAACACACTGGTGGAAGAGCTGGAAGAGTCTCAGAGAAAGTG
CCCACCATGCTGGTATAAGTTTGCCAATACTTTCCTCATCTGGGAGTGTCACCCCTACTGGATAAAACTG
AAGGAGATTGTGAACCTGATCGTCATGGACCCTTTCGTAGACTTAGCCATAACCATCTGCATTGTCCTGA
ACACACTATTTATGGCAATGGAGCACCATCCCATGACGCCACAATTCGAACATGTCCTGGCCGTAGGGAA
CCTGGTGTTCACCGGTATCTTCACGGCGGAAATGTTCCTGAAGCTCATAGCCATGGATCCCTACTATTAC
TTCCAAGAAGGCTGGAACATTTTTGACGGATTTATCGTCTCCCTCAGTTTAATGGAGCTGGGCCTTGCAG
ACGTGGAGGGGCTCTCAGTGCTGCGATCTTTCCGATTGCTCCGAGTCTTCAAATTGGCCAAGTCCTGGCC
CACCCTGAACATGCTGATCAAGATCATTGGGAACTCCGTTGGCGCCCTGGGCAACCTGACCCTGGTGCTG
GCCATCATTGTCTTCATCTTTGCCGTGGTGGGGATGCAGCTCTTTGGAAAGAGCTACAAGGAGTGCGTCT
GTAAGATCAGCCAGGAGTGCAAGCTCCCGCGCTGGCACATGAACGACTTCTTCCACTCCTTCCTCATCGT
CTTCCGAGTGCTGTGTGGGGAGTGGATCGAGACCATGTGGGATTGCATGGAAGTGGCCGGCCAGGCCATG
TGCCTTATCGTGTTCATGATGGTCATGGTGATTGGGAACCTGGTGGTGCTGAACTTATTTCTGGCCTTGC
TTCTGAGCTCCTTCAGCGCAGACAATCTGGCGGCCACGGACGACGACGGGGAAATGAACAACCTGCAGAT
ATCGGTGATCCGGATCAAGAAGGGCGTGGCCTGGGCCAAAGTGAAGGTGCATGCCTTCATGCAGGCACAC
TTCAAGCAACGGGAGGCTGATGAAGTGAAACCTTTAGACGAGCTGTATGAGAAGAAGGCCAACTGCATCG
CCAACCACACCGGCGTGGACATTCACAGGAACGGCGACTTCCAGAAAAATGGAAATGGCACCACTAGTGG
CATCGGCAGCAGCGTGGAGAAGTACATCATCGACGAGGACCACATGTCCTTCATTAACAACCCAAACCTG
ACCGTGCGGGTGCCCATTGCTGTGGGCGAGTCTGATTTCGAGAACCTCAACACAGAGGATGTTAGCAGCG
AGTCAGACCCCGAAGGCAGCAAAGACAAACTGGACGATACCAGCTCCTCAGAAGGGAGTACCATCGACAT
CAAGCCTGAGGTGGAAGAAGTCCCAGTGGAGCAGCCTGAGGAATACTTGGATCCAGACGCCTGCTTCACG
GAGGGTTGTGTCCAGAGGTTCAAGTGCTGCCAGGTCAACATCGAGGAAGGACTAGGCAAGTCGTGGTGGA
TCCTGCGGAAAACCTGCTTCCTCATTGTGGAGCACAATTGGTTTGAGACCTTCATCATTTTCATGATTCT
CCTCAGCAGTGGAGCCCTGGCCTTCGAGGACATCTACATTGAGCAGAGGAAGACCATCCGTACCATCCTG
GAGTATGCGGACAAGGTCTTCACCTACATCTTCATCCTGGAGATGTTGCTCAAATGGACAGCCTATGGCT
TCGTCAAGTTCTTCACCAATGCCTGGTGCTGGTTGGACTTCCTCATTGTGGCTGTCTCTTTAGTCAGCCT
TATAGCTAATGCCCTGGGCTACTCGGAACTAGGTGCCATAAAGTCCCTTAGGACCCTAAGAGCTTTGAGA
CCCTTAAGAGCCTTATCACGATTTGAAGGGATGAGGGTGGTGGTGAACGCCTTGGTGGGCGCCATCCCCT
CTATTATGAACGTGCTGCTGGTGTGTCTCATCTTCTGGCTGATTTTCAGCATCATGGGCGTTAACCTGTT
TGCTGGGAAATACCACTACTGCTTCAACGAGACTTCAGAAATCCGGTTCGAAATCGACGAGGTGAACAAT
AAAACCGACTGTGAGAAGCTCATGGAGGGCAACAACACAGAGATCCGATGGAAGAACGTCAAGATCAACT
TCGACAACGTCGGGGCAGGCTACCTGGCCCTTCTTCAAGTGGCAACCTTCAAAGGCTGGATGGACATCAT
GTATGCAGCTGTAGATTCTAGAAAGCCGGACGAGCAGCCTGATTATGAGGGCAACATCTACATGTACATC
TACTTCGTCATCTTCATCATCTTCGGCTCCTTCTTCACCCTCAACCTGTTCATCGGTGTCATCATCGACA
ATTTCAATCAACAGAAGAAAAAGTTTGGAGGTCAGGACATCTTCATGACAGAGGAACAGAAGAAGTACTA
CAACGCCATGAAGAAGCTAGGCTCCAAGAAGCCACAGAAGCCCATCCCCCGACCTTTGAACAAAATCCAA
GGGATTGTCTTTGATTTCGTCACGCAACAAGCCTTCGACATCGTGATCATGATGCTTATCTGCCTCAACA
TGGTGACCATGATGGTGGAGACAGACACACAGAGCAAGCAGATGGAGAACATTCTCTACTGGATTAATCT
GGTCTTCGTCATCTTCTTCACCTGCGAGTGTGTGCTCAAAATGTTTGCCTTGAGACACTACTATTTCACC
ATTGGCTGGAACATCTTTGACTTTGTGGTGGTCATTCTCTCCATTGTGGGAATGTTCCTGGCTGATATCA
TTGAGAAGTACTTCGTCTCCCCGACCCTATTCCGCGTCATCCGATTGGCCCGCATCGGGCGCATCTTGCG
TCTGATCAAGGGCGCCAAAGGGATCCGCACCCTGCTCTTTGCCTTAATGATGTCGCTGCCCGCCCTGTTC
AACATCGGCCTCCTGCTCTTCCTGGTCATGTTCATCTTCTCCATCTTTGGGATGTCCAACTTCGCGTACG
TGAAGCACGAGGCCGGCATCGATGACATGTTCAACTTCGAGACGTTTGGCAACAGCATGATCTGCCTGTT
CCAGATCACGACCTCTGCTGGTTGGGATGGCTTACTGCTGCCAATCCTGAACCGCCCCCCTGACTGCAGC
TTGGACAAGGAGCACCCAGGAAGTGGCTTCAAAGGGGACTGCGGGAACCCCTCCGTGGGCATCTTCTTCT
TCGTCAGCTACATCATCATCTCCTTTCTGATCGTGGTAAACATGTACATTGCCATCATCTTGGAGAACTT
CAGCGTAGCCACAGAGGAAAGCGCCGATCCTCTGAGCGAGGACGACTTCGAGACTTTCTATGAGATCTGG
GAGAAGTTTGATCCTGATGCCACCCAGTTCATCGAGTACTGTAAGCTGGCCGACTTTGCCGACGCCCTGG
AGCATCCGCTCCGAGTACCCAAGCCCAACACCATCGAGCTCATCGCCATGGACCTGCCCATGGTGAGCGG
AGATCGAATCCACTGCTTGGACATCCTTTTCGCCTTCACCAAGCGAGTCCTGGGAGACAGTGGGGAGTTG
GACATCCTGCGGCAGCAGATGGAGGAGCGGTTCGTGGCTAGCAATCCTTCCAAAGTGTCTTACGAGCCTA
TCACGACCACTCTGCGGCGCAAGCAGGAAGAGGTGTCTGCAGTGGTCTTGCAGCGTGCTTACAGGGGACA
CCTGGCTAGGCGGGGCTTCATCTGCAGAAAGATCACTTCCAACAAGCTGGAGAATGGAGGCACCCACCGA
GAGAAGAAGGAGAGCACCCCGTCCACAGCCTCCCTCCCCTCTTACGACAGCGTGACAAAGCCCGACAAGG
AGAAGCAGCAGCGGGCAGAGGAAGGCAGGAGGGAAAGAGCCAAGAGGCAAAAAGAAGTCAGGGAGTCCAA
GTGCGGGTCTGGATCGGGTGGGAAGCCTATACCCAATCCTCTCCTGGGGTTGGACAGCACCGGCAGTGGT
AGCGGTGGCAAGCCCATCCCCAACCCCCTGCTGGGCCTGGACTCCACCGGCTCCGGCAGTGGTGGAAAAC
CTATTCCCAACCCACTGCTGGGACTGGATTCTACATAGTAAGCGGCCGCGCCCCTCTCCCTCCCCCCCCC
CTAACGTTACTGGCCGAAGCCGCTTGGAATAAGGCCGGTGTGCGTTTGTCTATATGTTATTTTCCACCAT
ATTGCCGTCTTTTGGCAATGTGAGGGCCCGGAAACCTGGCCCTGTCTTCTTGACGAGCATTCCTAGGGGT
CTTTCCCCTCTCGCCAAAGGAATGCAAGGTCTGTTGAATGTCGTGAAGGAAGCAGTTCCTCTGGAAGCTT
CTTGAAGACAAACAACGTCTGTAGCGACCCTTTGCAGGCAGCGGAACCCCCCACCTGGCGACAGGTGCCT
CTGCGGCCAAAAGCCACGTGTATAAGATACACCTGCAAAGGCGGCACAACCCCAGTGCCACGTTGTGAGT
TGGATAGTTGTGGAAAGAGTCAAATGGCTCTCCTCAAGCGTATTCAACAAGGGGCTGAAGGATGCCCAGA
AGGTACCCCATTGTATGGGATCTGATCTGGGGCCTCGGTGCACATGCTTTACATGTGTTTAGTCGAGGTT
AAAAAAACGTCTAGGCCCCCCGAACCACGGGGACGTGGTTTTCCTTTGAAAAACACGATAATACCTCCGG
AATGATTGAACAAGATGGATTGCACGCAGGTTCTCCGGCCGCTTGGGTGGAGAGGCTATTCGGCTATGAC
TGGGCACAACAGACAATCGGCTGCTCTGATGCCGCCGTGTTCCGGCTGTCAGCGCAGGGGCGCCCGGTTC
TTTTTGTCAAGACCGACCTGTCCGGTGCCCTGAATGAACTGCAGGACGAGGCAGCGCGGCTATCGTGGCT
GGCCGCGACGGGCGTTCCTTGCGCAGCTGTGCTCGACGTTGTCACTGAAGCGGGAAGGGACTGGCTGCTA
TTGGGCGAAGTGCCGGGGCAGGATCTCCTGTCATCTCACCTTGCTCCTGCCGAGAAAGTATCCATCATGG
CTGATGCAATGCGGCGGCTGCATACGCTTGATCCGGCTACCTGCCCATTCGACCACCAAGCGAAACATCG
CATCGAGCGAGCACGTACTCGGATGGAAGCCGGTCTTGTCGATCAGGATGATCTGGACGAAGAGCATCAG
GGGCTCGCGCCAGCCGAACTGTTCGCCAGGCTCAAGGCGCGCATGCCCGACGGCGAGGATCTCGTCGTGA
CCCATGGCGATGCCTGCTTGCCGAATATCATGGTGGAAAATGGCCGCTTTTCTGGATTCATCGACTGTGG
CCGGCTGGGTGTGGCGGACCGCTATCAGGACATAGCGTTGGCTACCCGTGATATTGCTGAAGAGCTTGGC
GGCGAATGGGCTGACCGCTTCCTCGTGCTTTACGGTATCGCCGCTCCCGATTCGCAGCGCATCGCCTTCT
ATCGCCTTCTTGACGAGTTCTTCTGAGTCGACAATCAACCTCTGGATTACAAAATTTGTGAAAGATTGAC
TGGTATTCTTAACTATGTTGCTCCTTTTACGCTATGTGGATACGCTGCTTTAATGCCTTTGTATCATGCG
TTAACTAAACTTGTTTATTGCAGCTTATAATGGTTACAAATAAAGCAATAGCATCACAAATTTCACAAAT
AAAGCATTTTTTTCACTGCATTCTAGTTGTGGTTTGTCCAAACTCATCAATGTATCTTATCATGTCTGGA
ATTGACTCAAATGATGTCAATTAGTCTATCAGAAGCTCATCTGGTCTCCCTTCCGGGGGACAAGACATCC
CTGTTTAATATTTAAACAGCAGTGTTCCCAAACTGGGTTCTTATATCCCTTGCTCTGGTCAACCAGGTTG
CAGGGTTTCCTGTCCTCACAGGAACGAAGTCCCTAAAGAAACAGTGGCAGCCAGGTTTAGCCCCGGAATT
GACTGGATTCCTTTTTTAGGGCCCATTGGTATGGCTTTTTCCCCGTATCCCCCCAGGTGTCTGCAGGCTC
AAAGAGCAGCGAGAAGCGTTCAGAGGAAAGCGATCCCGTGCCACCTTCCCCGTGCCCGGGCTGTCCCCGC
ACGCTGCCGGCTCGGGGATGCGGGGGGAGCGCCGGACCGGAGCGGAGCCCCGGGCGGCTCGCTGCTGCCC
CCTAGCGGGGGAGGGACGTAATTACATCCCTGGGGGCTTTGGGGGGGGGCTGTCCCTGATATCTATAACA
AGAAAATATATATATAATAAGTTATCACGTAAGTAGAACATGAAATAACAATATAATTATCGTATGAGTT
AAATCTTAAAAGTCACGTAAAAGATAATCATGCGTCATTTTGACTCACGCGGTCGTTATAGTTCAAAATC
AGTGACACTTACCGCATTGACAAGCACGCCTCACGGGAGCTCCAAGCGGCGACTGAGATGTCCTAAATGC
ACAGCGACGGATTCGCGCTATTTAGAAAGAGAGAGCAATATTTCAAGAATGCATGCGTCAATTTTACGCA
GACTATCTTTCTAGGGTTAATCTAGCTGCATCAGGATCATATCGTCGGGTCTTTTTTCCGGCTCAGTCAT
CGCCCAAGCTGGCGCTATCTGGGCATCGGGGAGGAAGAAGCCCGTGCCTTTTCCCGCGAGGTTGAAGCGG
CATGGAAAGAGTTTGCCGAGGATGACTGCTGCTGCATTGACGTTGAGCGAAAACGCACGTTTACCATGAT
GATTCGGGAAGGTGTGGCCATGCACGCCTTTAACGGTGAACTGTTCGTTCAGGCCACCTGGGATACCAGT
TCGTCGCGGCTTTTCCGGACACAGTTCCGGATGGTCAGCCCGAAGCGCATCAGCAACCCGAACAATACCG
GCGACAGCCGGAACTGCCGTGCCGGTGTGCAGATTAATGACAGCGGTGCGGCGCTGGGATATTACGTCAG
CGAGGACGGGTATCCTGGCTGGATGCCGCAGAAATGGACATGGATACCCCGTGAGTTACCCGGCGGGCGC
GCTTGGCGTAATCATGGTCATAGCTGTTTCCTGTGTGAAATTGTTATCCGCTCACAATTCCACACAACAT
ACGAGCCGGAAGCATAAAGTGTAAAGCCTGGGGTGCCTAATGAGTGAGCTAACTCACATTAATTGCGTTG
CGCTCACTGCCCGCTTTCCAGTCGGGAAACCTGTCGTGCCAGCTGCATTAATGAATCGGCCAACGCGCGG
GGAGAGGCGGTTTGCGTATTGGGCGCTCTTCCGCTTCCTCGCTCACTGACTCGCTGCGCTCGGTCGTTCG
GCTGCGGCGAGCGGTATCAGCTCACTCAAAGGCGGTAATACGGTTATCCACAGAATCAGGGGATAACGCA
GGAAAGAACATGTGAGCAAAAGGCCAGCAAAAGGCCAGGAACCGTAAAAAGGCCGCGTTGCTGGCGTTTT
TCCATAGGCTCCGCCCCCCTGACGAGCATCACAAAAATCGACGCTCAAGTCAGAGGTGGCGAAACCCGAC
AGGACTATAAAGATACCAGGCGTTTCCCCCTGGAAGCTCCCTCGTGCGCTCTCCTGTTCCGACCCTGCCG
CTTACCGGATACCTGTCCGCCTTTCTCCCTTCGGGAAGCGTGGCGCTTTCTCATAGCTCACGCTGTAGGT
ATCTCAGTTCGGTGTAGGTCGTTCGCTCCAAGCTGGGCTGTGTGCACGAACCCCCCGTTCAGCCCGACCG
CTGCGCCTTATCCGGTAACTATCGTCTTGAGTCCAACCCGGTAAGACACGACTTATCGCCACTGGCAGCA
GCCACTGGTAACAGGATTAGCAGAGCGAGGTATGTAGGCGGTGCTACAGAGTTCTTGAAGTGGTGGCCTA
ACTACGGCTACACTAGAAGAACAGTATTTGGTATCTGCGCTCTGCTGAAGCCAGTTACCTTCGGAAAAAG
AGTTGGTAGCTCTTGATCCGGCAAACAAACCACCGCTGGTAGCGGTGGTTTTTTTGTTTGCAAGCAGCAG
ATTACGCGCAGAAAAAAAGGATCTCAAGAAGATCCTTTGATCTTTTCTACGGGGTCTGACGCTCAGTGGA
ACGAAAACTCACGTTAAGGGATTTTGGTCATGAGATTATCAAAAAGGATCTTCACCTAGATCCTTTTAAA
TTAAAAATGAAGTTTTAAATCAATCTAAAGTATATATGAGTAAACTTGGTCTGACAGTTACCAATGCTTA
ATCAGTGAGGCACCTATCTCAGCGATCTGTCTATTTCGTTCATCCATAGTTGCCTGACTCCCCGTCGTGT
AGATAACTACGATACGGGAGGGCTTACCATCTGGCCCCAGTGCTGCAATGATACCGCGAGACCCACGCTC
ACCGGCTCCAGATTTATCAGCAATAAACCAGCCAGCCGGAAGGGCCGAGCGCAGAAGTGGTCCTGCAACT
TTATCCGCCTCCATCCAGTCTATTAATTGTTGCCGGGAAGCTAGAGTAAGTAGTTCGCCAGTTAATAGTT
TGCGCAACGTTGTTGCCATTGCTACAGGCATCGTGGTGTCACGCTCGTCGTTTGGTATGGCTTCATTCAG
CTCCGGTTCCCAACGATCAAGGCGAGTTACATGATCCCCCATGTTGTGCAAAAAAGCGGTTAGCTCCTTC
GGTCCTCCGATCGTTGTCAGAAGTAAGTTGGCCGCAGTGTTATCACTCATGGTTATGGCAGCACTGCATA
ATTCTCTTACTGTCATGCCATCCGTAAGATGCTTTTCTGTGACTGGTGAGTACTCAACCAAGTCATTCTG
AGAATAGTGTATGCGGCGACCGAGTTGCTCTTGCCCGGCGTCAATACGGGATAATACCGCGCCACATAGC
AGAACTTTAAAAGTGCTCATCATTGGAAAACGTTCTTCGGGGCGAAAACTCTCAAGGATCTTACCGCTGT
TGAGATCCAGTTCGATGTAACCCACTCGTGCACCCAACTGATCTTCAGCATCTTTTACTTTCACCAGCGT
TTCTGGGTGAGCAAAAACAGGAAGGCAAAATGCCGCAAAAAAGGGAATAAGGGCGACACGGAAATGTTGA
ATACTCATACTCTTCCTTTTTCAATATTATTGAAGCATTTATCAGGGTTATTGTCTCATGAGCGGATACA
TATTTGAATGTATTTAGAAAAATAAACAAATAGGGGTTCCGCGCACATTTCCCCGAAAAGTGCCACCTAA
ATTGTAAGCGTTAATATTTTGTTAAAATTCGCGTTAAATTTTTGTTAAATCAGCTCATTTTTTAACCAAT
AGGCCGAAATCGGCAAAATCCCTTATAAATCAAAAGAATAGACCGAGATAGGGT
[37 nt withheld, positions 11815-11851]
AAAGAACGTGGACTCCAACGTCAAAGG
[49 nt withheld, positions 11879-11927]
T
[91 nt withheld, positions 11929-12019]
G
[124 nt withheld, positions 12021-12144]
CCCATTCGCCATTCAGGCTGCGCAACTGTTGGGAAGGGCGATCGGTGCGGGCCTCTTCGCTATTACGCCA
GCTGGCGAAAGGGGGATGTGCTGCAAGGCGATTAAGTTGGGTAACGCCAGGGTTTTCCCAGTCACGACGT
TGTAAAACGACGGCCAGTGAGCGCGCCTCGTTCATTCACGTTTTTGAACCCGTGGAGGACGGGCAGACTC
GCGGTGCAAATGTGTTTTACAGCGTGATGGAGCAGATGAAGATGCTCGACACGCTGCAGAACACGCAGCT
AGATTAACCCTAGAAAGATAATCATATTGTGACGTACGTTAAAGATAATCATGTGTAAAATTGACGCATG
TGTTTTATCGGTCTGTATATCGAGGTTTATTTATTAATTTGAATAGATATTAAGTTTTATTATATTTACA
CTTACATACTAATAATAAATTCAACAAACAATTTATTTATGTTTATTTATTTATTAAAAAAAACAAAAAC
TCAAAATTTCTTCTATAAAGTAACAAAACTTTTATGAGGGACAGCCCCCCCCCAAAGCCCCCAGGGATGT
AATTACGTCCCTCCCCCGCTAGGGGGCAGCAGCGAGCCGCCCGGGGCTCCGCTCCGGTCCGGCGCTCCCC
CCGCATCCCCGAGCCGGCAGCGTGCGGGGACAGCCCGGGCACGGGGAAGGTGGCACGGGATCGCTTTCCT
CTGAACGCTTCTCGCTGCTCTTTGAGCCTGCAGACACCTGGGGGGATACGGGGAAAA
